Addgene plasmid #187425: RAT +R111E
Purpose: Expresses Na,K-ATPase (ATP1A1 and ATP1B1 in pFastBac Dual vector) in insect cells
Depositing lab: Susanne Dobler. Depositing organization: Universitaet Hamburg. Publication: Constraints on the evolution of toxin-resistant Na,K-ATPases have limited dependence on sequence divergence. Mohammadi S, Herrera-Alvarez S, Yang L, Rodriguez-Ordonez MDP, Zhang K, Storz JF, Dobler S, Crawford AJ, Andolfatto P. PLoS Genet. 2022 Aug 16;18(8):e1010323. doi: 10.1371/journal.pgen.1010323. eCollection 2022 Aug. PubMed 35972957.
Backbone
  Vector backbone: pFastBac Dual
  Backbone manufacturer: Thermo Fisher (Invitrogen)
  Backbone size w/o insert (bp): 5238
  Vector type: Insect Expression
Growth in bacteria
  Bacterial resistance: Ampicillin, 100 μg/mL
  Growth temperature: 37°C
  Growth strain: DH5alpha
  Copy number: Unknown
Gene/Insert 1
  Gene/Insert name: ATP1A1
  Species: R. norvegicus (rat)
  Insert size (bp): 3072
  Mutation: changed arginine at 118 to glutamic acid
  GenBank ID: NM_012504.1
  Entrez Gene: Atp1a1 (a.k.a. Nkaa1b)
  Promoter: PH
  Cloning method: Gibson Cloning
  Sequencing primers: 5′ ATTCCGGATTATTCATACCGTCCCACCATCG; 3′ GTGGTATGGCTGATTATGATCCTCTAGTACTTCTC
Gene/Insert 2
  Gene/Insert name: ATP1B1
  Species: R. norvegicus (rat)
  Insert size (bp): 915
  GenBank ID: NM_013113.2
  Entrez Gene: Atp1b1 (a.k.a. ATPBS)
  Promoter: p10
  Cloning method: Restriction Enzyme; 5′ cloning site XhoI (unknown if destroyed); 3′ cloning site PaeI (unknown if destroyed)
  Sequencing primers: 5′ CGGGTTCCTTCCGGTATTGTCTCCTTC; 3′ ACGGACCTTTAATTCAACCCAACACAATATA
Terms and licenses: Academic/Nonprofit Terms; Industry Terms: Not Available to Industry
Depositor comments: Please visit https://doi.org/10.1101/2021.11.29.470343 for bioRxiv preprint.
How to cite: RAT +R111E was a gift from Susanne Dobler (Addgene plasmid # 187425 ; http://n2t.net/addgene:187425 ; RRID:Addgene_187425)
