[The description below was written by a language model from this plasmid's Addgene catalogue record and pLannotate feature annotations shown in this document.]
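Description:
RAT +R111E is a baculovirus donor plasmid built on the pFastBac Dual backbone for co-expressing the two subunits of rat Na,K-ATPase in insect cells. In bacteria it is maintained through a high-copy ColE1/pUC-type origin and selected with ampicillin (AmpR under its own bla promoter); an f1 origin is also present. The sequenced record is about 9.3 kb.

The expression payload lies between the Tn7R and Tn7L ends of a mini-Tn7 element, which also encloses a gentamicin resistance gene driven by the Pc integron promoter. This arrangement allows the whole cassette to be transposed into a baculovirus shuttle genome (bacmid) in a suitable E. coli host, with gentamicin marking the transposed segment. The resulting recombinant bacmid is then used to generate virus for insect cell infection.

Within the element, two strong late baculoviral promoters sit back to back and fire in opposite directions. The polyhedrin (PH) promoter drives rat Atp1a1, the catalytic alpha-1 subunit, terminated by an SV40 poly(A) signal. The p10 promoter drives rat Atp1b1, the beta-1 subunit, terminated by the HSV TK poly(A) signal. No epitope tags or reporters are annotated.

The alpha subunit carries an arginine-to-glutamic-acid substitution. The plasmid name gives this as R111E, whereas the catalogue mutation field places it at position 118; the record does not explain the difference, which may reflect alternative residue numbering schemes. According to the associated publication title, the construct belongs to work on the evolution of toxin-resistant Na,K-ATPases, so it presumably serves to produce recombinant enzyme for testing the effect of this substitution.
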