Features (pLannotate 1.2.2; 18 found; start..end, strand, type, name):
     81..97      +  CDS            lacZα (fragment): LacZα fragment of β-galactosidase; lacZ fragment
    102..556     +  rep_origin     f1 ori (sequence partly withheld): f1 bacteriophage origin of replication; arrow indicates direction of (+) strand synthesis
    582..686     +  promoter       AmpR promoter: bla
    687..1547    +  CDS            AmpR: β-lactamase; bla; confers resistance to ampicillin, carbenicillin, and related antibiotics
   1718..2306    +  rep_origin     ori: high-copy-number ColE1/pMB1/pBR322/pUC origin of replication
   2492..2543    -  misc_feature   bom (fragment): basis of mobility region from pBR322
   2611..2835    -  mobile_element Tn7R: mini-Tn7 element (right end of the Tn7 transposon) Tn7
   2902..3435    -  CDS            GmR: gentamycin acetyltransferase; aacC1; confers resistance to gentamycin
   3624..3652    -  promoter       Pc promoter: intI1 (promoter lies within the coding sequence); class 1 integron promoter
   3630..3989    -  CDS            YPR2_ECOLX (fragment): Protein predicted: Swiss-Prot protein existence level 4. From Escherichia coli.
   4160..4208    -  polyA_signal   HSV TK poly(A) signal: herpes simplex virus thymidine kinase polyadenylation signal (Cole and Stacy, 1985)
   4288..5199    -  CDS            Atp1b1: AT1B1_RAT - Experimental evidence at protein level: Swiss-Prot protein existence level 1. Involved in cell adhesion and establishing epithelial cell polarity. From Rattus norvegicus (Rat).
   5234..5343    -  promoter       p10 promoter: baculovirus promoter for expression in insect cells
   5367..5458    +  promoter       polyhedrin promoter: polh from Autographa californica; promoter for the baculovirus polyhedrin gene
   5591..8659    +  CDS            Atp1a1: AT1A1_RAT - Experimental evidence at protein level: Swiss-Prot protein existence level 1. This is the catalytic component of the active enzyme, which catalyzes the hydrolysis of ATP coupled with the exchange of sodium and potassium ions across the plasma membrane. This action creates the electrochemical gradient of sodium and potassium ions, providing the energy for active transport of various nutrients. From Rattus norvegicus (Rat).
   8771..8854    +  CDS            large T antigen (fragment): large T antigen from SV40 (simian virus 40)
   8877..9011    +  polyA_signal   SV40 poly(A) signal: SV40 polyadenylation signal
   9040..9205    -  mobile_element Tn7L: mini-Tn7 element (left end of the Tn7 transposon) Tn7
>Addgene plasmid #187425 | RAT +R111E | addgene full sequence | sequence record 374210 | Addgene NGS Result
TTCTCTGTCACAGAATGAAAATTTTTCTGTCATCTCTTCGTTATTAATGTTTGTAATTGACTGAATATCA
ACGCTTATTTGCAGCCTGAATGGCGAATGGG
[124 nt withheld, positions 102-225]
C
[91 nt withheld, positions 227-317]
A
[49 nt withheld, positions 319-367]
CCTTTGACGTTGGAGTCCACGTTCTT
[37 nt withheld, positions 394-430]
ACCCTATCTCGGTCTATTCTTTTGATTTATAAGGGATTTTGCCGATTTCGGCCTATTGGTTAAAAAATGA
GCTGATTTAACAAAAATTTAACGCGAATTTTAACAAAATATTAACGCTTACAATTTAGGTGGCACTTTTC
GGGGAAATGTGCGCGGAACCCCTATTTGTTTATTTTTCTAAATACATTCAAATATGTATCCGCTCATGAG
ACAATAACCCTGATAAATGCTTCAATAATATTGAAAAAGGAAGAGTATGAGTATTCAACATTTCCGTGTC
GCCCTTATTCCCTTTTTTGCGGCATTTTGCCTTCCTGTTTTTGCTCACCCAGAAACGCTGGTGAAAGTAA
AAGATGCTGAAGATCAGTTGGGTGCACGAGTGGGTTACATCGAACTGGATCTCAACAGCGGTAAGATCCT
TGAGAGTTTTCGCCCCGAAGAACGTTTTCCAATGATGAGCACTTTTAAAGTTCTGCTATGTGGCGCGGTA
TTATCCCGTATTGACGCCGGGCAAGAGCAACTCGGTCGCCGCATACACTATTCTCAGAATGACTTGGTTG
AGTACTCACCAGTCACAGAAAAGCATCTTACGGATGGCATGACAGTAAGAGAATTATGCAGTGCTGCCAT
AACCATGAGTGATAACACTGCGGCCAACTTACTTCTGACAACGATCGGAGGACCGAAGGAGCTAACCGCT
TTTTTGCACAACATGGGGGATCATGTAACTCGCCTTGATCGTTGGGAACCGGAGCTGAATGAAGCCATAC
CAAACGACGAGCGTGACACCACGATGCCTGTAGCAATGGCAACAACGTTGCGCAAACTATTAACTGGCGA
ACTACTTACTCTAGCTTCCCGGCAACAATTAATAGACTGGATGGAGGCGGATAAAGTTGCAGGACCACTT
CTGCGCTCGGCCCTTCCGGCTGGCTGGTTTATTGCTGATAAATCTGGAGCCGGTGAGCGTGGGTCTCGCG
GTATCATTGCAGCACTGGGGCCAGATGGTAAGCCCTCCCGTATCGTAGTTATCTACACGACGGGGAGTCA
GGCAACTATGGATGAACGAAATAGACAGATCGCTGAGATAGGTGCCTCACTGATTAAGCATTGGTAACTG
TCAGACCAAGTTTACTCATATATACTTTAGATTGATTTAAAACTTCATTTTTAATTTAAAAGGATCTAGG
TGAAGATCCTTTTTGATAATCTCATGACCAAAATCCCTTAACGTGAGTTTTCGTTCCACTGAGCGTCAGA
CCCCGTAGAAAAGATCAAAGGATCTTCTTGAGATCCTTTTTTTCTGCGCGTAATCTGCTGCTTGCAAACA
AAAAAACCACCGCTACCAGCGGTGGTTTGTTTGCCGGATCAAGAGCTACCAACTCTTTTTCCGAAGGTAA
CTGGCTTCAGCAGAGCGCAGATACCAAATACTGTTCTTCTAGTGTAGCCGTAGTTAGGCCACCACTTCAA
GAACTCTGTAGCACCGCCTACATACCTCGCTCTGCTAATCCTGTTACCAGTGGCTGCTGCCAGTGGCGAT
AAGTCGTGTCTTACCGGGTTGGACTCAAGACGATAGTTACCGGATAAGGCGCAGCGGTCGGGCTGAACGG
GGGGTTCGTGCACACAGCCCAGCTTGGAGCGAACGACCTACACCGAACTGAGATACCTACAGCGTGAGCT
ATGAGAAAGCGCCACGCTTCCCGAAGGGAGAAAGGCGGACAGGTATCCGGTAAGCGGCAGGGTCGGAACA
GGAGAGCGCACGAGGGAGCTTCCAGGGGGAAACGCCTGGTATCTTTATAGTCCTGTCGGGTTTCGCCACC
TCTGACTTGAGCGTCGATTTTTGTGATGCTCGTCAGGGGGGCGGAGCCTATGGAAAAACGCCAGCAACGC
GGCCTTTTTACGGTTCCTGGCCTTTTGCTGGCCTTTTGCTCACATGTTCTTTCCTGCGTTATCCCCTGAT
TCTGTGGATAACCGTATTACCGCCTTTGAGTGAGCTGATACCGCTCGCCGCAGCCGAACGACCGAGCGCA
GCGAGTCAGTGAGCGAGGAAGCGGAAGAGCGCCTGATGCGGTATTTTCTCCTTACGCATCTGTGCGGTAT
TTCACACCGCATAGACCAGCCGCGTAACCTGGCAAAATCGGTTACGGTTGAGTAATAAATGGATGCCCTG
CGTAAGCGGGTGTGGGCGGACAATAAAGTCTTAAACTGAACAAAATAGATCTAAACTATGACAATAAAGT
CTTAAACTAGACAGAATAGTTGTAAACTGAAATCAGTCCAGTTATGCTGTGAAAAAGCATACTGGACTTT
TGTTATGGCTAAAGCAAACTCTTCATTTTCTGAAGTGCAAATTGCCCGTCGTATTAAAGAGGGGCGTGGC
CAAGGGCATGGTAAAGACTATATTCGCGGCGTTGTGACAATTTACCGAACAACTCCGCGGCCGGGAAGCC
GATCTCGGCTTGAACGAATTGTTAGGTGGCGGTACTTGGGTCGATATCAAAGTGCATCACTTCTTCCCGT
ATGCCCAACTTTGTATAGAGAGCCACTGCGGGATCGTCACCGTAATCTGCTTGCACGTAGATCACATAAG
CACCAAGCGCGTTGGCCTCATGCTTGAGGAGATTGATGAGCGCGGTGGCAATGCCCTGCCTCCGGTGCTC
GCCGGAGACTGCGAGATCATAGATATAGATCTCACTACGCGGCTGCTCAAACTTGGGCAGAACGTAAGCC
GCGAGAGCGCCAACAACCGCTTCTTGGTCGAAGGCAGCAAGCGCGATGAATGTCTTACTACGGAGCAAGT
TCCCGAGGTAATCGGAGTCCGGCTGATGTTGGGAGTAGGTGGCTACGTCTCCGAACTCACGACCGAAAAG
ATCAAGAGCAGCCCGCATGGATTTGACTTGGTCAGGGCCGAGCCTACATGTGCGAATGATGCCCATACTT
GAGCCACCTAACTTTGTTTTAGGGCGACTGCCCTGCTGCGTAACATCGTTGCTGCTGCGTAACATCGTTG
CTGCTCCATAACATCAAACATCGACCCACGGCGTAACGCGCTTGCTGCTTGGATGCCCGAGGCATAGACT
GTACAAAAAAACAGTCATAACAAGCCATGAAAACCGCCACTGCGCCGTTACCACCGCTGCGTTCGGTCAA
GGTTCTGGACCAGTTGCGTGAGCGCATACGCTACTTGCATTACAGTTTACGAACCGAACAGGCTTATGTC
AACTGGGTTCGTGCCTTCATCCGTTTCCACGGTGTGCGTCACCCGGCAACCTTGGGCAGCAGCGAAGTCG
AGGCATTTCTGTCCTGGCTGGCGAACGAGCGCAAGGTTTCGGTCTCCACGCATCGTCAGGCATTGGCGGC
CTTGCTGTTCTTCTACGGCAAGGTGCTGTGCACGGATCTGCCCTTGCTTCAGGAGATCGGTAGACCTCGG
CCGTCGCGGCGCTTGCCGGTGGTGCTGACCCCGGATGAAGTGGTTCGCATCCTCGGTTTTCTGGAAGGCG
AGCATCGTTTGTTCGCCCAGGACTCTAGCTATAGTTCTAGTGGTTGGCTACGTACCCGTAGTGGCTATGG
CAGGGCTTGCCGCCCCGACGTTGGCTGCGAGCCCTGGGCCTTCACCCGAACTTGGGGGTTGGGGTGGGGA
AAAGGAAGAAACGCGGGCGTATTGGTCCCAATGGGGTCTCGGTGGGGTATCGACAGAGTGCCAGCCCTGG
GACCGAACCCCGCGTTTATGAACAAACGACCCAACACCCGTGCGTTTTATTCTGTCTTTTTATTGCCGTC
ATAGCGCGGGTTCCTTCCGGTATTGTCTCCTTCCGTGTTTCAGTTAGCCTCCCCCATCTCCCGGTACCGC
ATGCTCAGCTCTTAACTTCAATTTTTACATCAAAGCGTCCCTGAAAACGGTCTTTCTCACTGTACCCAAT
GTTCTCACCATACGCCTTACACTCAATGCGGATTTCAGTGTCCAAGGTGAGGTTGGTGAACTGCACGGCC
AGCAGGGGCTGCAGGTACTTGGGCTGCAGGAGTTTGCCGTAGTAGGGATAGTACTGCAGAGGAAAGCCAT
AGAATCCGCCCATCCCAAAGTACTCTATGTTTCCAACTTTATCCTTATCCTCATCGCGCTTGCCAGTGCA
CTGGACAGGTAGGACGTTTGGATTATACTTCATCGTCAGAGGGTAAGTCTCCAAGGATTCATTCTTGGGA
GGCTTAGGTTTGAAGCCCAGCACTCGGTTGAGCTTGATAATGATACAGGGCTTCCCCTCTTTGTAGCCGT
AGGATTCATCATTGAGACCAGAGCAGTTCCCCAGCCAGTCAAGCTTGAACCTGCACACCTTGCGCTCTCC
TCGTTCATGATTGAACTCTCCCCGCTCCTTGGGTTCACTGGGCATACTGCCACAATCCTCGAAAATCATG
TCGTCCTTCTGGGCCGAATCTTTGTACTTTTCCAGGAACCTGATGATGTTTAGCACATAGGCCTCGTAGC
TCTTGGGGTCATTAGGACGGAAGGAAATTTCAGTCTTTTGGATCTGAGGAATCTGTGTCAATCCTGGCGG
GGCCACACGGTCCTGGTACGTGGGTTTCAGCTCACTGATGGTAAGCAGCATCACTTGGATGGTCCCGATG
AAGATGCCGGCCAGGCAGCCATAGAATATCACGTAGAACAGAAGGATCTTAAACCAACTACCACCGGTCC
TGCCCAAAAACTCCTTCTTCTCCGAGTTCCAGATGAATTTCTTCCAGCTGCCTTCCTCCTTGGCTTTTCC
GCGGGCCATCTCGAGATCCCGGGTGATCAAGTCTTCGTCGAGTGATTGTAAATAAAATGTAATTTACAGT
ATAGTATTTTAATTAATATACAAATGATTTGATAATAATTCTTATTTAACTATAATATATTGTGTTGGGT
TGAATTAAAGGTCCGTATACTCCGGAATATTAATAGATCATGGAGATAATTAAAATGATAACCATCTCGC
AAATAAATAAGTATTTTACTGTTTTCGTAACAGTTTTGTAATAAAAAAACCTATAAATATTCCGGATTAT
TCATACCGTCCCACCATCGGGCGCGGATCCCGGTCCGAAGCGCGCGGAATTCAAAGGCCTACGTCGACGA
GCTCACCTATAGGGCGAATTGGCGGAAGGCCGTCAAGGCCGCATGTCGACATGGGGAAGGGGGTTGGACG
AGACAAGTATGAGCCCGCAGCTGTATCAGAACATGGGGACAAGAAGAGCAAGAAGGCGAAGAAGGAAAGG
GACATGGACGAACTCAAGAAGGAAGTGTCTATGGACGACCATAAACTCAGCCTGGATGAACTCCATCGTA
AATACGGAACAGATTTGAGCCGAGGCCTAACACCCGCAAGGGCCGCTGAGATCCTGGCTCGGGATGGCCC
CAACGCCCTCACGCCCCCTCCCACTACTCCCGAGTGGGTCAAATTCTGTCGGCAGCTGTTCGGTGGCTTC
TCCATGTTACTGTGGATTGGAGCCATTCTTTGTTTCTTGGCTTATGGCATCGAGAGTGCTACAGAAGAGG
AACCACCAAATGATGATCTGTACCTCGGGGTCGTGCTGTCTGCTGTCGTCATCATAACTGGCTGTTTCTC
CTATTATCAAGAAGCAAAAAGCTCCAAGATCATGGAATCCTTCAAGAACATGGTCCCTCAGCAAGCCCTC
GTGATTCGAAATGGAGAGAAGATGAGCATCAACGCAGAGGATGTCGTCGTTGGTGATCTGGTGGAGGTGA
AGGGCGGAGACCGAATCCCTGCTGATCTCAGAATCATATCTGCAAATGGCTGCAAGGTGGATAACTCCTC
ACTCACTGGTGAATCAGAACCCCAGACTCGGTCCCCGGATTTCACAAACGAGAACCCCTTGGAGACAAGG
AACATTGCCTTCTTCTCAACCAACTGTGTTGAAGGAACTGCACGTGGCATCGTTGTGTACACTGGGGATC
GCACCGTGATGGGCAGGATCGCCACCCTTGCTTCTGGGCTGGAAGGCGGCCAGACCCCCATTGCTGAAGA
AATCGAGCACTTCATCCACCTCATCACGGGTGTGGCCGTGTTCCTGGGGGTGTCTTTCTTCATTCTCTCT
CTGATCCTTGAGTACACCTGGCTCGAGGCTGTCATCTTCCTCATTGGTATCATCGTAGCCAACGTGCCGG
AAGGTTTGCTGGCCACCGTCACGGTATGTCTGACGCTCACTGCCAAGCGCATGGCGAGGAAGAACTGCCT
GGTGAAGAACCTGGAAGCTGTGGAGACCTTGGGGTCCACATCCACCATCTGCTCCGACAAGACTGGAACT
CTGACTCAGAACCGGATGACAGTGGCTCACATGTGGTTTGACAATCAAATCCATGAAGCTGACACCACAG
AGAATCAGAGTGGGGTCTCCTTTGACAAGACGTCAGCCACCTGGTTCGCTCTGTCCAGAATTGCTGGTCT
CTGTAACAGGGCAGTGTTTCAGGCTAACCAAGAAAACCTGCCTATCCTTAAGCGTGCAGTAGCGGGAGAT
GCTTCCGAGTCGGCGCTCTTAAAGTGCATCGAGGTCTGCTGTGGCTCCGTGATGGAGATGAGGGAGAAGT
ACACCAAGATAGTGGAGATTCCTTTCAACTCCACCAACAAGTACCAGCTCTCCATTCACAAGAACCCAAA
CGCATCGGAGCCTAAGCACCTGCTAGTGATGAAGGGCGCCCCAGAAAGGATCCTGGACCGATGCAGTTCT
ATCCTCCTCCACGGCAAGGAGCAGCCCCTGGACGAAGAGCTGAAGGACGCCTTTCAGAATGCCTACCTAG
AGCTGGGGGGCCTTGGAGAGCGTGTGCTAGGTTTCTGCCACCTCCTTCTGCCTGACGAACAGTTTCCCGA
AGGCTTCCAGTTTGACACTGATGAAGTCAATTTCCCCGTGGATAACCTCTGCTTCGTGGGTCTTATCTCC
ATGATTGACCCTCCTCGAGCTGCTGTCCCCGATGCTGTGGGCAAATGCCGCAGCGCTGGGATTAAGGTCA
TCATGGTCACAGGAGACCATCCAATCACAGCCAAAGCCATTGCTAAGGGGGTGGGCATTATCTCAGAAGG
TAACGAGACCGTGGAAGACATTGCTGCCCGCCTCAACATTCCAGTGAACCAGGTGAACCCCAGAGATGCC
AAGGCCTGTGTAGTACATGGCAGTGACTTGAAGGACATGACCTCTGAGGAGCTGGATGACATTTTGCGGT
ACCACACGGAGATTGTCTTTGCTAGGACCTCTCCTCAACAGAAGCTCATCATTGTGGAGGGCTGCCAGCG
GCAGGGTGCCATCGTGGCTGTCACAGGGGATGGTGTCAATGACTCTCCAGCTTTGAAAAAGGCAGATATT
GGGGTTGCCATGGGGATTGTTGGCTCGGATGTGTCCAAGCAAGCTGCTGACATGATTCTTCTGGATGACA
ACTTTGCCTCCATCGTGACTGGAGTAGAAGAAGGTCGTCTGATATTTGATAACTTGAAGAAATCCATTGC
TTACACCCTAACAAGTAACATTCCGGAAATCACCCCCTTCTTGATATTTATTATTGCAAACATTCCACTG
CCCCTGGGCACCGTGACCATCCTCTGCATTGACTTGGGCACTGACATGGTTCCCGCCATCTCTCTGGCCT
ATGAACAGGCTGAAAGTGACATCATGAAGAGGCAGCCCAGAAATCCCAAAACGGACAAACTTGTGAACGA
GCGTCTGATCAGCATGGCCTATGGACAGATCGGTATGATCCAGGCCCTGGGAGGCTTCTTCACTTATTTT
GTGATTCTGGCTGAGAACGGTTTCCTGCCCTTTCACCTGTTGGGCATCCGAGAGACCTGGGATGACCGCT
GGATCAATGATGTGGAGGACAGCTACGGGCAGCAGTGGACCTACGAGCAGAGGAAGATTGTGGAGTTCAC
CTGCCACACGGCCTTCTTTGTCAGTATCGTGGTAGTGCAGTGGGCTGACTTGGTCATCTGCAAGACCAGA
AGGAATTCTGTCTTCCAGCAGGGAATGAAGAACAAGATCTTAATATTTGGCCTCTTTGAAGAGACAGCTC
TTGCTGCTTTCCTGTCCTACTGCCCTGGGATGGGTGCAGCCCTTAGGATGTATCCCCTCAAACCTACTTG
GTGGTTCTGTGCCTTCCCCTACTCCCTTCTCATCTTCGTGTATGACGAGGTGCGGAAGCTCATCATCAGG
CGACGCCCTGGCGGCTGGGTGGAGAAGGAAACCTACTACTAGGCGGCCGCCTGGGCCTCATGGGCCTTCC
GCTCACTGCCCGCTTTCCAGTGCGGCCGCTTTCGAATCTAGAGCCTGCAGTCTCGACAAGCTTGTCGAGA
AGTACTAGAGGATCATAATCAGCCATACCACATTTGTAGAGGTTTTACTTGCTTTAAAAAACCTCCCACA
CCTCCCCCTGAACCTGAAACATAAAATGAATGCAATTGTTGTTGTTAACTTGTTTATTGCAGCTTATAAT
GGTTACAAATAAAGCAATAGCATCACAAATTTCACAAATAAAGCATTTTTTTCACTGCATTCTAGTTGTG
GTTTGTCCAAACTCATCAATGTATCTTATCATGTCTGGATCTGATCACTGCTTGAGCCTAGGAGATCCGA
ACCAGATAAGTGAAATCTAGTTCCAAACTATTTTGTCATTTTTAATTTTCGTATTAGCTTACGACGCTAC
ACCCAGTTCCCATCTATTTTGTCACTCTTCCCTAAATAATCCTTAAAAACTCCATTTCCACCCCTCCCAG
TTCCCAACTATTTTGTCCGCCCACAGCGGGGCATTTTTCTTCCTGTTATGTTTTTAATCAAACATCCTGC
CAACTCCATGTGACAAACCGTCATCTTCGGCTACTTT
