>Addgene plasmid #187425 | RAT +R111E | depositor partial sequence | sequence record 363705 | ATP1B1 at p10 promoter
ATGGCCCGCGGAAAAGCCAAGGAGGAAGGCAGCTGGAAGAAATTCATCTGGAACTCGGAGAAGAAGGAGT
TTTTGGGCAGGACCGGTGGTAGTTGGTTTAAGATCCTTCTGTTCTACGTGATATTCTATGGCTGCCTGGC
CGGCATCTTCATCGGGACCATCCAAGTGATGCTGCTTACCATCAGTGAGCTGAAACCCACGTACCAGGAC
CGTGTGGCCCCGCCAGGATTGACACAGATTCCTCAGATCCAAAAGACTGAAATTTCCTTCCGTCCTAATG
ACCCCAAGAGCTACGAGGCCTATGTGCTAAACATCATCAGGTTCCTGGAAAAGTACAAAGATTCGGCCCA
GAAGGACGACATGATTTTCGAGGATTGTGGCAGTATGCCCAGTGAACCCAAGGAGCGGGGAGAGTTCAAT
CATGAACGAGGAGAGCGCAAGGTGTGCAGGTTCAAGCTTGACTGGCTGGGGAACTGCTCTGGTCTCAATG
ATGAATCCTACGGCTACAAAGAGGGGAAGCCCTGTATCATTATCAAGCTCAACCGAGTGCTGGGCTTCAA
ACCTAAGCCTCCCAAGAATGAATCCTTGGAGACTTACCCTCTGACGATGAAGTATAATCCAAACGTCCTA
CCTGTCCAGTGCACTGGCAAGCGCGATGAGGATAAGGATAAAGTTGGAAACATAGAGTACTTTGGGATGG
GCGGATTCTATGGCTTTCCTCTGCAGTACTATCCCTACTACGGCAAACTCCTGCAGCCCAAGTACCTGCA
GCCCCTGCTGGCCGTGCAGTTCACCAACCTCACCTTGGACACTGAAATCCGCATTGAGTGTAAGGCGTAT
GGTGAGAACATTGGGTACAGTGAGAAAGACCGTTTTCAGGGACGCTTTGATGTAAAAATTGAAGTTAAGA
GCTGA
