>Addgene plasmid #187425 | RAT +R111E | depositor partial sequence | sequence record 363706 | ATP1A1 at PH promoter
ATGGGGAAGGGGGTTGGACGAGACAAGTATGAGCCCGCAGCTGTATCAGAACATGGGGACAAGAAGAGCA
AGAAGGCGAAGAAGGAAAGGGACATGGACGAACTCAAGAAGGAAGTGTCTATGGACGACCATAAACTCAG
CCTGGATGAACTCCATCGTAAATACGGAACAGATTTGAGCCGAGGCCTAACACCCGCAAGGGCCGCTGAG
ATCCTGGCTCGGGATGGCCCCAACGCCCTCACGCCCCCTCCCACTACTCCCGAGTGGGTCAAATTCTGTC
GGCAGCTGTTCGGTGGCTTCTCCATGTTACTGTGGATTGGAGCCATTCTTTGTTTCTTGGCTTATGGCAT
CCGAAGTGCTACAGAAGAGGAACCACCAAATGATGATCTGTACCTCGGGGTCGTGCTGTCTGCTGTCGTC
ATCATAACTGGCTGTTTCTCCTATTATCAAGAAGCAAAAAGCTCCAAGATCATGGAATCCTTCAAGAACA
TGGTCCCTCAGCAAGCCCTCGTGATTCGAAATGGAGAGAAGATGAGCATCAACGCAGAGGATGTCGTCGT
TGGTGATCTGGTGGAGGTGAAGGGCGGAGACCGAATCCCTGCTGATCTCAGAATCATATCTGCAAATGGC
TGCAAGGTGGATAACTCCTCACTCACTGGTGAATCAGAACCCCAGACTCGGTCCCCGGATTTCACAAACG
AGAACCCCTTGGAGACAAGGAACATTGCCTTCTTCTCAACCAACTGTGTTGAAGGAACTGCACGTGGCAT
CGTTGTGTACACTGGGGATCGCACCGTGATGGGCAGGATCGCCACCCTTGCTTCTGGGCTGGAAGGCGGC
CAGACCCCCATTGCTGAAGAAATCGAGCACTTCATCCACCTCATCACGGGTGTGGCCGTGTTCCTGGGGG
TGTCTTTCTTCATTCTCTCTCTGATCCTTGAGTACACCTGGCTCGAGGCTGTCATCTTCCTCATTGGTAT
CATCGTAGCCAACGTGCCGGAAGGTTTGCTGGCCACCGTCACGGTATGTCTGACGCTCACTGCCAAGCGC
ATGGCGAGGAAGAACTGCCTGGTGAAGAACCTGGAAGCTGTGGAGACCTTGGGGTCCACATCCACCATCT
GCTCCGACAAGACTGGAACTCTGACTCAGAACCGGATGACAGTGGCTCACATGTGGTTTGACAATCAAAT
CCATGAAGCTGACACCACAGAGAATCAGAGTGGGGTCTCCTTTGACAAGACGTCAGCCACCTGGTTCGCT
CTGTCCAGAATTGCTGGTCTCTGTAACAGGGCAGTGTTTCAGGCTAACCAAGAAAACCTGCCTATCCTTA
AGCGTGCAGTAGCGGGAGATGCTTCCGAGTCGGCGCTCTTAAAGTGCATCGAGGTCTGCTGTGGCTCCGT
GATGGAGATGAGGGAGAAGTACACCAAGATAGTGGAGATTCCTTTCAACTCCACCAACAAGTACCAGCTC
TCCATTCACAAGAACCCAAACGCATCGGAGCCTAAGCACCTGCTAGTGATGAAGGGCGCCCCAGAAAGGA
TCCTGGACCGATGCAGTTCTATCCTCCTCCACGGCAAGGAGCAGCCCCTGGACGAAGAGCTGAAGGACGC
CTTTCAGAATGCCTACCTAGAGCTGGGGGGCCTTGGAGAGCGTGTGCTAGGTTTCTGCCACCTCCTTCTG
CCTGACGAACAGTTTCCCGAAGGCTTCCAGTTTGACACTGATGAAGTCAATTTCCCCGTGGATAACCTCT
GCTTCGTGGGTCTTATCTCCATGATTGACCCTCCTCGAGCTGCTGTCCCCGATGCTGTGGGCAAATGCCG
CAGCGCTGGGATTAAGGTCATCATGGTCACAGGAGACCATCCAATCACAGCCAAAGCCATTGCTAAGGGG
GTGGGCATTATCTCAGAAGGTAACGAGACCGTGGAAGACATTGCTGCCCGCCTCAACATTCCAGTGAACC
AGGTGAACCCCAGAGATGCCAAGGCCTGTGTAGTACATGGCAGTGACTTGAAGGACATGACCTCTGAGGA
GCTGGATGACATTTTGCGGTACCACACGGAGATTGTCTTTGCTAGGACCTCTCCTCAACAGAAGCTCATC
ATTGTGGAGGGCTGCCAGCGGCAGGGTGCCATCGTGGCTGTCACAGGGGATGGTGTCAATGACTCTCCAG
CTTTGAAAAAGGCAGATATTGGGGTTGCCATGGGGATTGTTGGCTCGGATGTGTCCAAGCAAGCTGCTGA
CATGATTCTTCTGGATGACAACTTTGCCTCCATCGTGACTGGAGTAGAAGAAGGTCGTCTGATATTTGAT
AACTTGAAGAAATCCATTGCTTACACCCTAACAAGTAACATTCCGGAAATCACCCCCTTCTTGATATTTA
TTATTGCAAACATTCCACTGCCCCTGGGCACCGTGACCATCCTCTGCATTGACTTGGGCACTGACATGGT
TCCCGCCATCTCTCTGGCCTATGAACAGGCTGAAAGTGACATCATGAAGAGGCAGCCCAGAAATCCCAAA
ACGGACAAACTTGTGAACGAGCGTCTGATCAGCATGGCCTATGGACAGATCGGTATGATCCAGGCCCTGG
GAGGCTTCTTCACTTATTTTGTGATTCTGGCTGAGAACGGTTTCCTGCCCTTTCACCTGTTGGGCATCCG
AGAGACCTGGGATGACCGCTGGATCAATGATGTGGAGGACAGCTACGGGCAGCAGTGGACCTACGAGCAG
AGGAAGATTGTGGAGTTCACCTGCCACACGGCCTTCTTTGTCAGTATCGTGGTAGTGCAGTGGGCTGACT
TGGTCATCTGCAAGACCAGAAGGAATTCTGTCTTCCAGCAGGGAATGAAGAACAAGATCTTAATATTTGG
CCTCTTTGAAGAGACAGCTCTTGCTGCTTTCCTGTCCTACTGCCCTGGGATGGGTGCAGCCCTTAGGATG
TATCCCCTCAAACCTACTTGGTGGTTCTGTGCCTTCCCCTACTCCCTTCTCATCTTCGTGTATGACGAGG
TGCGGAAGCTCATCATCAGGCGACGCCCTGGCGGCTGGGTGGAGAAGGAAACCTACTACTAG
